>Addgene plasmid #105349 | pTRV2-GG | addgene full sequence | sequence record 206251 | Addgene NGS Result
ATCATCCGTGTTTAAAACCCGGCAGCTTAGTTGCCGTTCTTCCGAATAGCATCGGTAACATGAGCAAAGT
CTGCCGCCTTACAACGGCTCTCCCGCTGACGCCGTCCCGGACTGATGGGCTGCCTGTATCGAGTGGTGAT
TTTGTGCCGAGCTGCCGGTCGGGGAGCTGTTGGCTGGCTGGTGGCAGGATATATTGTGGTGTAAACAAAT
TGACGCTTAGACAACTTAATAACACATTGCGGAATTCAAGCTTGCATGCCTGCAGGTCAACATGGTGGAG
CACGACACTCTCGTCTACTCCAAGAATATCAAAGATACAGTCTCAGAAGACCAGAGGGCTATTGAGACTT
TTCAACAAAGGGTAATATCGGGAAACCTCCTCGGATTCCATTGCCCAGCTATCTGTCACTTCATCGAAAG
GACAGTAGAAAAGGAAGATGGCTTCTACAAATGCCATCATTGCGATAAAGGAAAGGCTATCGTTCAAGAT
GCCTCTACCGACAGTGGTCCCAAAGATGGACCCCCACCCACGAGGAACATCGTGGAAAAAGAAGACGTTC
CAACCACGTCTTCAAAGCAAGTGGATTGATGTGATGGTCAACATGGTGGAGCACGACACTCTCGTCTACT
CCAAGAATATCAAAGATACAGTCTCAGAAGACCAGAGGGCTATTGAGACTTTTCAACAAAGGGTAATATC
GGGAAACCTCCTCGGATTCCATTGCCCAGCTATCTGTCACTTCATCGAAAGGACAGTAGAAAAGGAAGAT
GGCTTCTACAAATGCCATCATTGCGATAAAGGAAAGGCTATCGTTCAAGATGCCTCTACCGACAGTGGTC
CCAAAGATGGACCCCCACCCACGAGGAACATCGTGGAAAAAGAAGACGTTCCAACCACGTCTTCAAAGCA
AGTGGATTGATGTGATATCTCCACTGACGTAAGGGATGACGCACAATCCCACTATCCTTCGCAAGACCCT
TCCTCTATATAAGGAAGTTCATTTCATTTGGAGAGGATAAAACATTGCACCTATGGTGTTGCCCTGGCTG
GGGTATGTCAGTGATCGCAGTAGAATGTACTAATTGACAAGTTGGAGAATACGGTAGAACGTCCTTATCC
AACACAGCCTTTATCCCTCTCCCTGACGAGGTTTTTGTCAGTGTAATATTTCTTTTTGAACTATCCAGCT
TAGTACCGTACGGGAAAGTGACTGGTGTGCTTATCTTTGAAATGTTACTTTGGGTTTCGGTTCTTTAGGT
TAGTAAGAAAGCACTTGTCTTCTCATACAAAGGAAAACCTGAGACGTATCGCTTACGAAAGTAGCAATGA
AAGAAAGGTGGTGGTTTTAATCGCTACCGCAAAAACGATGGGGTCGTTTTAATTAACTTCTCCTACGCAA
GCGTCTAAACGGACGTTGGGGTTTTGCTAGTTTCTTTAGAGAAAACTAGCTAAGTCTTTAATGTTATCAT
TAGAGATGGCATAAATATAATACTTGTGTCTGCTGATAAGATCATTTTAATTTGGACGATTAGACTTGTT
GAACTACAGGTTACTGAATCACTTGCGCTAATCAACATGGGAGATATGTACGATGAATCATTTGACAAGT
CGGGCGGTCCTGCTGACTTGATGGACGATTCTTGGGTGGAATCAGTTTCGTGGAAAGATCTGTTGAAGAA
GTTACACAGCATAAAATTTGCACTACAGTCTGGTAGAGATGAGATCACTGGGTTACTAGCGGCACTGAAT
AGACAGTGTCCTTATTCACCATATGAGCAGTTTCCAGATAAGAAGGTGTATTTCCTTTTAGACTCACGGG
CTAACAGTGCTCTTGGTGTGATTCAGAACGCTTCAGCGTTCAAGAGACGAGCTGATGAGAAGAATGCAGT
GGCGGGTGTTACAAATATTCCTGCGAATCCAAACACAACGGTTACGACGAACCAAGGGAGTACTACTACT
ACCAAGGCGAACACTGGCTCGACTTTGGAAGAAGACTTGTACACTTATTACAAATTCGATGATGCCTCTA
CAGCTTTCCACAAATCTCTAACTTCGTTAGAGAACATGGAGTTGAAGAGTTATTACCGAAGGAACTTTGA
GAAAGTATTCGGGATTAAGTTTGGTGGAGCAGCTGCTAGTTCATCTGCACCGCCTCCAGCGAGTGGAGGT
CCGATACGTCCTAATCCCTAGGGATTTAAGGACGTGAACTCTGTTGAGATCTCTGTGAAATTCAGAGGGT
GGGTGATACCATATTCACTGATGCCATTAGCGACATCTAAATAGGGCTAATTGTGACTAATTTGAGGGAA
TTTCCTTTACCATTGACGTCAGTGTCGTTGGTAGCATTTGAGTTTCGCAATGCACGAATTACTTAGGAAG
TGGCTTGACGACACTAATGTGTTATTGTTAGATAATGGTTTGGTGGTCAAGGTACGTAGTAGAGTCCCAC
ATATTCGCACGTATGAAGTAATTGGAAAGTTGTCAGTTTTTGATAATTCACTGGGAGATGATACGCTGTT
TGAGGGAAAAGTAGAGAACGTATTTGTTTTTATGTTCAGGCGGTTCTTGTGTGTCAACAAAGATGGACAT
TGTTACTCAAGGAAGCACGATGAGCTTTATTATTACGGACGAGTGGACTTAGATTCTGTGAGTAAGGTTA
CCGAATTCTTATGAGAGACCTGAGACGTTGATCGGCACGTAAGAGGTTCCAACTTTCACCATAATGAAAT
AAGATCACTACCGGGCGTATTTTTTGAGTTATCGAGATTTTCAGGAGCTAAGGAAGCTAAAATGGAGAAA
AAAATCACTGGATATACCACCGTTGATATATCCCAATGGCATCGTAAAGAACATTTTGAGGCATTTCAGT
CAGTTGCTCAATGTACCTATAACCAGACCGTTCAGCTGGATATTACGGCCTTTTTAAAGACCGTAAAGAA
AAATAAGCACAAGTTTTATCCGGCCTTTATTCACATTCTTGCCCGCCTGATGAATGCTCATCCGGAATTC
CGTATGGCAATGAAAGACGGTGAGCTGGTGATATGGGATAGTGTTCACCCTTGTTACACCGTTTTCCATG
AGCAAACTGAAACGTTTTCATCGCTCTGGAGTGAATACCACGACGATTTCCGGCAGTTTCTACACATATA
TTCGCAAGATGTGGCGTGTTACGGTGAAAACCTGGCCTATTTCCCTAAAGGGTTTATTGAGAATATGTTT
TTCGTCTCAGCCAATCCCTGGGTGAGTTTCACCAGTTTTGATTTAAACGTGGCCAATATGGACAACTTCT
TCGCCCCCGTTTTCACCATGGGCAAATATTATACGCAAGGCGACAAGGTGCTGATGCCGCTGGCGATTCA
GGTTCATCATGCCGTTTGTGATGGCTTCCATGTCGGCAGAATGCTTAATGAATTACAACAGTACTGCGAT
GAGTGGCAGGGGGGGCGTAAACGCCGCGTGGATCCGGCTTACTAAAAGCCAGATAACAGTATGCGTATTT
GCGCGCTGATTTTTGCGGTATAAGAATATATACTGATATGTATACCCGAAGTATGTCAAAAAGAGGTATG
CTATGAAGCAGCGTATTACAGTGACAGTTGACAGCGACAGCTATCAGTTGCTCAAGGCATATATGATGTC
AATATCTCCGGTCTGGTAAGCACAACCATGCAGAATGAAGCCCGTCGTCTGCGTGCCGAACGCTGGAAAG
CGGAAAATCAGGAAGGGATGGCTGAGGTCGCCCGGTTTATTGAAATGAACGGCTCTTTTGCTGACGAGAA
CAGGGGCTGGTGAAATGCAGTTTAAGGTTTACACCTATAAAAGAGAGAGCCGTTATCGTCTGTTTGTGGA
TGTACAGAGTGATATTATTGACACGCCCGGGCGACGGATGGTGATCCCCCTGGCCAGTGCACGTCTGCTG
TCAGATAAAGTCTCCCGTGAACTTTACCCGGTGGTGCATATCGGGGATGAAAGCTGGCGCATGATGACCA
CCGATATGGCCAGTGTGCCGGTTTCCGTTATCGGGGAAGAAGTGGCTGATCTCAGCCACCGCGAAAATGA
CATCAAAAACGCCATTAACCTGATGTTCTGGGGAATATAAATGTCAGGCTCCCTTATACACAGCCAGTCG
GTCTCAGGTGGGCCCGGGCATGTCCCGAAGACATTAAACTACGGTTCTTTAAGTAGATCCGTGTCTGAAG
TTTTAGGTTCAATTTAAACCTACGAGATTGACATTCTCGACTGATCTTGATTGATCGGTAAGTCTTTTGT
AATTTAATTTTCTTTTTGATTTTATTTTAAATTGTTATCTGTTTCTGTGTATAGACTGTTTGAGATCGGC
GTTTGGCCGACTCATTGTCTTACCATAGGGGAACGGACTTTGTTTGTGTTGTTATTTTATTTGTATTTTA
TTAAAATTCTCAACGATCTGAAAAAGCCTCGCGGCTAAGAGATTGTTGGGGGGTGAGTAAGTACTTTTAA
AGTGATGATGGTTACAAAGGCAAAAGGGGTAAAACCCCTCGCCTACGTAAGCGTTATTACGCCCGTCTGT
ACTTATATCAGTACACTGACGAGTCCCTAAAGGACGAAACGGGAGAACGCTAGCCACCACCACCACCACG
CTTCCATGCTAGAGTCAGCAAAAATCACCAGTCTCTCTCTACAAATCTATCTCTCTCTATTTTTCTCCAG
AATAATGTGTGAGTAGTTCCCAGATAAGGGAATTAGGGTTCTTATAGGGTTTCGCTCATGTGTTGAGCAT
ATAAGAAACCCTTAGTATGTATTTGTATTTGTAAAATACTTCTATCAATAAAATTTCTAATTCCTAAAAC
CAAAATCCAGTGACCTGCAGGCATGCGACGTCGAGCTTAGCTTGAGCTTGGATCAGATTGTCGTTTCCCG
CCTTCAGTTTAAACTATCAGTGTTTGACAGGATATATTGGCGGGTAAACCTAAGAGAAAAGAGCGTTTAT
TAGAATAATCGGATATTTAAAAGGGCGTGAAAAGGTTTATCCGTTCGTCCATTTGTATGTGCATGCCAAC
CACAGGGTTCCCCTCGGGATCAAAGTACTTTAAAGTACTTTAAAGTACTTTAAAGTACTTTGATCCAACC
CCTCCGCTGCTATAGTGCAGTCGGCTTCTGACGTTCAGTGCAGCCGTGTTCTGAAAACGACATGTCGCAC
AAGTCCTAAGTTACGCGACAGGCTGCCGCCCTGCCCTTTTCCTGGCGTTTTCTTGTCGCGTGTTTTAGTC
GCATAAAGTAGAATACTTGCGACTAGAACCGGAGACATTACGCCATGAACAAGAGCGCCGCCGCTGGCCT
GCTGGGCTATGCCCGCGTCAGCACCGACGACCAGGACTTGACCAACCAACGGGCCGAACTGCACGCGGCC
GGCTGCACCAAGCTGTTTTCCGAGAAGATCACCGGCACCAGGCGCGACCGCCCGGAGCTGGCCAGGATGC
TTGACCACCTACGCCCTGGCGACGTTGTGACAGTGACCAGGCTAGACCGCCTGGCCCGCAGCACCCGCGA
CCTACTGGACATTGCCGAGAGCATCCAGGAGGCCGGCGCGGGCCTGCGTAGCCTGGCAGAGCCGTGGGCC
GACACCACCACGCCGGCCGGCCGCATGGTGTTGACCGTGTTCGCCGGCATTGCCGAGTTCGAGCGTTCCC
TAATCATCGACCGCACCCGGAGCGGGCGCGAGGCCGCCAAGGCCCGAGGCGTGAAGTTTGGCCCCCGCCC
TACCCTCACCCCGGCACAGATCGCGCACGCCCGCGAGCTGATCGACCAGGAAGGCCGCACCGTGAAAGAG
GCGGCTGCACTGCTTGGCGTGCATCGCTCGACCCTGTACCGCGCACTTGAGCGCAGCGAGGAAGTGACGC
CCACCGAGGCCAGGCGGCGCGGTGCCTTCCGTGAGGACGCATTGACCGAGGCCGACGCCCTGGCGGCCGC
CGAGAATGAACGCCAAGAGGAACAAGCATGAAACCGCACCAGGACGGCCAGGACGAACCGTTTTTCATTA
CCGAAGAGATCGAGGCGGAGATGATCGCGGCCGGGTACGTGTTCGAGCCGCCCGCGCACGTCTCAACCGT
GCGGCTGCATGAAATCCTGGCCGGTTTGTCTGATGCCAAGCTGGCGGCCTGGCCGGCCAGCTTGGCCGCT
GAAGAAACCGAGCGCCGCCGTCTAAAAAGGTGATGTGTATTTGAGTAAAACAGCTTGCGTCATGCGGTCG
CTGCGTATATGATGCGATGAGTAAATAAACAAATACGCAAGGGGAACGCATGAAGGTTATCGCTGTACTT
AACCAGAAAGGCGGGTCAGGCAAGACGACCATCGCAACCCATCTAGCCCGCGCCCTGCAACTCGCCGGGG
CCGATGTTCTGTTAGTCGATTCCGATCCCCAGGGCAGTGCCCGCGATTGGGCGGCCGTGCGGGAAGATCA
ACCGCTAACCGTTGTCGGCATCGACCGCCCGACGATTGACCGCGACGTGAAGGCCATCGGCCGGCGCGAC
TTCGTAGTGATCGACGGAGCGCCCCAGGCGGCGGACTTGGCTGTGTCCGCGATCAAGGCAGCCGACTTCG
TGCTGATTCCGGTGCAGCCAAGCCCTTACGACATATGGGCCACCGCCGACCTGGTGGAGCTGGTTAAGCA
GCGCATTGAGGTCACGGATGGAAGGCTACAAGCGGCCTTTGTAGTGTCGCGGGCGATCAAAGGCACGCGC
ATCGGCGGTGAGGTTGCCGAGGCGCTGGCCGGGTACGAGCTGCCCATTCTTGAGTCCCGTATCACGCAGC
GCGTGAGCTACCCAGGCACTGCCGCCGCCGGCACAACCGTTCTTGAATCAGAACCCGAGGGCGACGCTGC
CCGCGAGGTCCAGGCGCTGGCCGCTGAAATTAAATCAAAACTCATTTGAGTTAATGAGGTAAAGAGAAAA
TGAGCAAAAGCACAAACACGCTAAGTGCCGGCCGTCCGAGCGCACGCAGCAGCAAGGCTGCAACGTTGGC
CAGCCTGGCAGACACGCCAGCCATGAAGCGGGTCAACTTTCAGTTGCCGGCGGAGGATCACACCAAGCTG
AAGATGTACGCGGTACGCCAAGGCAAGACCATTACCGAGCTGCTATCTGAATACATCGCGCAGCTACCAG
AGTAAATGAGCAAATGAATAAATGAGTAGATGAATTTTAGCGGCTAAAGGAGGCGGCATGGAAAATCAAG
AACAACCAGGCACCGACGCCGTGGAATGCCCCATGTGTGGAGGAACGGGCGGTTGGCCAGGCGTAAGCGG
CTGGGTTGTCTGCCGGCCCTGCAATGGCACTGGAACCCCCAAGCCCGAGGAATCGGCGTGAGCGGTCGCA
AACCATCCGGCCCGGTACAAATCGGCGCGGCGCTGGGTGATGACCTGGTGGAGAAGTTGAAGGCCGCGCA
GGCCGCCCAGCGGCAACGCATCGAGGCAGAAGCACGCCCCGGTGAATCGTGGCAAGCGGCCGCTGATCGA
ATCCGCAAAGAATCCCGGCAACCGCCGGCAGCCGGTGCGCCGTCGATTAGGAAGCCGCCCAAGGGCGACG
AGCAACCAGATTTTTTCGTTCCGATGCTCTATGACGTGGGCACCCGCGATAGTCGCAGCATCATGGACGT
GGCCGTTTTCCGTCTGTCGAAGCGTGACCGACGAGCTGGCGAGGTGATCCGCTACGAGCTTCCAGACGGG
CACGTAGAGGTTTCCGCAGGGCCGGCCGGCATGGCCAGTGTGTGGGATTACGACCTGGTACTGATGGCGG
TTTCCCATCTAACCGAATCCATGAACCGATACCGGGAAGGGAAGGGAGACAAGCCCGGCCGCGTGTTCCG
TCCACACGTTGCGGACGTACTCAAGTTCTGCCGGCGAGCCGATGGCGGAAAGCAGAAAGACGACCTGGTA
GAAACCTGCATTCGGTTAAACACCACGCACGTTGCCATGCAGCGTACGAAGAAGGCCAAGAACGGCCGCC
TGGTGACGGTATCCGAGGGTGAAGCCTTGATTAGCCGCTACAAGATCGTAAAGAGCGAAACCGGGCGGCC
GGAGTACATCGAGATCGAGCTAGCTGATTGGATGTACCGCGAGATCACAGAAGGCAAGAACCCGGACGTG
CTGACGGTTCACCCCGATTACTTTTTGATCGATCCCGGCATCGGCCGTTTTCTCTACCGCCTGGCACGCC
GCGCCGCAGGCAAGGCAGAAGCCAGATGGTTGTTCAAGACGATCTACGAACGCAGTGGCAGCGCCGGAGA
GTTCAAGAAGTTCTGTTTCACCGTGCGCAAGCTGATCGGGTCAAATGACCTGCCGGAGTACGATTTGAAG
GAGGAGGCGGGGCAGGCTGGCCCGATCCTAGTCATGCGCTACCGCAACCTGATCGAGGGCGAAGCATCCG
CCGGTTCCTAATGTACGGAGCAGATGCTAGGGCAAATTGCCCTAGCAGGGGAAAAAGGTCGAAAAGGTGT
CTTTCCTGTGGATAGCACGTACATTGGGAACCCAAAGCCGTACATTGGGAACCGGAACCCGTACATTGGG
AACCCAAAGCCGTACATTGGGAACCGGTCACACATGTAAGTGACTGATATAAAAGAGAAAAAAGGCGATT
TTTCCGCCTAAAACTCTTTAAAACTTATTAAAACTCTTAAAACCCGCCTGGCCTGTGCATAACTGTCTGG
CCAGCGCACAGCCGAAGAGCTGCAAAAAGCGCCTACCCTTCGGTCGCTGCGCTCCCTACGCCCCGCCGCT
TCGCGTCGGCCTATCGCGGCCGCTGGCCGCTCAAAAATGGCTGGCCTACGGCCAGGCAATCTACCAGGGC
GCGGACAAGCCGCGCCGTCGCCACTCGACCGCCGGCGCCCACATCAAGGCACCCTGCCTCGCGCGTTTCG
GTGATGACGGTGAAAACCTCTGACACATGCAGCTCCCGGAGACGGTCACAGCTTGTCTGTAAGCGGATGC
CGGGAGCAGACAAGCCCGTCAGGGCGCGTCAGCGGGTGTTGGCGGGTGTCGGGGCGCAGCCATGACCCAG
TCACGTAGCGATAGCGGAGTGTATACTGGCTTAACTATGCGGCATCAGAGCAGATTGTACTGAGAGTGCA
CCATATGCGGTGTGAAATACCGCACAGATGCGTAAGGAGAAAATACCGCATAAGGCGCTCTTCCGCTTCC
TCGCTCACTGACTCGCTGCGCTCGGTCGTTCGGCTGCGGCGAGCGGTATCAGCTCACTCAAAGGCGGTAA
TACGGTTATCCACAGAATCAGGGGATAACGCAGGAAAGAACATGTGAGCAAAAGGCCAGCAAAAGGCCAG
GAACCGTAAAAAGGCCGCGTTGCTGGCGTTTTTCCATAGGCTCCGCCCCCCTGACGAGCATCACAAAAAT
CGACGCTCAAGTCAGAGGTGGCGAAACCCGACAGGACTATAAAGATACCAGGCGTTTCCCCCTGGAAGCT
CCCTCGTGCGCTCTCCTGTTCCGACCCTGCCGCTTACCGGATACCTGTCCGCCTTTCTCCCTTCGGGAAG
CGTGGCGCTTTCTCATAGCTCACGCTGTAGGTATCTCAGTTCGGTGTAGGTCGTTCGCTCCAAGCTGGGC
TGTGTGCACGAACCCCCCGTTCAGCCCGACCGCTGCGCCTTATCCGGTAACTATCGTCTTGAGTCCAACC
CGGTAAGACACGACTTATCGCCACTGGCAGCAGCCACTGGTAACAGGATTAGCAGAGCGAGGTATGTAGG
CGGTGCTACAGAGTTCTTGAAGTGGTGGCCTAACTACGGCTACACTAGAAGGACAGTATTTGGTATCTGC
GCTCTGCTGAAGCCAGTTACCTTCGGAAAAAGAGTTGGTAGCTCTTGATCCGGCAAACAAACCACCGCTG
GTAGCGGTGGTTTTTTTGTTTGCAAGCAGCAGATTACGCGCAGAAAAAAAGGATCTCAAGAAGATCCTTT
GATCTTTTCTACGGGGTCTGACGCTCAGTGGAACGAAAACTCACGTTAAGGGATTTTGGTCATGCATGAT
ATATCTCCCAATTTGTGTAGGGCTTATTATGCACGCTTAAAAATAATAAAAGCAGACTTGACCTGATAGT
TTGGCTGTGAGCAATTATGTGCTTAGTGCATCTAACGCTTGAGTTAAGCCGCGCCGCGAAGCGGCGTCGG
CTTGAACGAATTTCTAGCTAGACATTATTTGCCGACTACCTTGGTGATCTCGCCTTTCACGTAGTGGACA
AATTCTTCCAACTGATCTGCGCACGAGGCCAAGCGATCTTCTTCTTGTCCAAGATAAGCCTGTCTAGCTT
CAAGTATGACGGGCTGATACTGGGCCGGCAGGCGCTCCATTGCCCAGTCGGCAGCGACATCCTTCGGCGC
GATTTTGCCGGTTACTGCGCTGTACCAAATGCGGGACAACGTAAGCACTACATTTCGCTCATCGCCAGCC
CAGTCGGGCGGCGAGTTCCATAGCGTTAAGGTTTCATTTAGCGCCTCAAATAGATCCTGTTCAGGAACCG
GATCAAAGAGTTCCTCCGCCGCTGGACCTACCAAGGCAACGCTATGTTCTCTTGCTTTTGTCAGCAAGAT
AGCCAGATCAATGTCGATCGTGGCTGGCTCGAAGATACCTGCAAGAATGTCATTGCGCTGCCATTCTCCA
AATTGCAGTTCGCGCTTAGCTGGATAACGCCACGGAATGATGTCGTCGTGCACAACAATGGTGACTTCTA
CAGCGCGGAGAATCTCGCTCTCTCCAGGGGAAGCCGAAGTTTCCAAAAGGTCGTTGATCAAAGCTCGCCG
CGTTGTTTCATCAAGCCTTACGGTCACCGTAACCAGCAAATCAATATCACTGTGTGGCTTCAGGCCGCCA
TCCACTGCGGAGCCGTACAAATGTACGGCCAGCAACGTCGGTTCGAGATGGCGCTCGATGACGCCAACTA
CCTCTGATAGTTGAGTCGATACTTCGGCGATCACCGCTTCCCCCATGATGTTTAACTTTGTTTTAGGGCG
ACTGCCCTGCTGCGTAACATCGTTGCTGCTCCATAACATCAAACATCGACCCACGGCGTAACGCGCTTGC
TGCTTGGATGCCCGAGGCATAGACTGTACCCCAAAAAAACAGTCATAACAAGCCATGAAAACCGCCACTG
CGCCGTTACCACCGCTGCGTTCGGTCAAGGTTCTGGACCAGTTGCGTGAGCGCATACGCTACTTGCATTA
CAGCTTACGAACCGAACAGGCTTATGTCCACTGGGTTCGTGCCCGAATTGATCACAGGCAGCAACGCTCT
GTCATCGTTACAATCAGCATGCTACCCTCCGCGAG
Features (pLannotate 1.2.2; 23 found; start..end, strand, type, name):
    182..206     +  misc_feature   LB T-DNA repeat: left border repeat from nopaline C58 T-DNA
    248..268     -  misc_feature   MCS (fragment): pUC18/19 multiple cloning site
    343..1017    +  promoter       CaMV 35S promoter (enhanced): cauliflower mosaic virus 35S promoter with a duplicated enhancer region
   1577..2188    +  CDS            CP: CAPSD_TRVPP - Experimental evidence at protein level: Swiss-Prot protein existence level 1. Capsid protein self-assembles to form rod-shaped virions about 22 nm in diameter with a central canal enclosing the viral genomic RNA. From Tobacco rattle virus (isolate PpK20) (TRV).
   2360..2662    +  CDS            P40_TRVPP (fragment): Experimental evidence at protein level: Swiss-Prot protein existence level 1. Involved in transmission of the virus by the vector nematode Paratrichodorus pachydermus. From Tobacco rattle virus (isolate PpK20) (TRV).
   2689..2791    +  promoter       cat promoter: promoter of the E. coli cat gene encoding chloramphenicol acetyltransferase
   2792..3450    +  CDS            CmR: chloramphenicol acetyltransferase; cat; confers resistance to chloramphenicol
   3632..3790    +  CDS            ccdA (fragment): CCDA_ECO57 - Also known as H, letA. Experimental evidence at protein level: Swiss-Prot protein existence level 1. Antitoxin component of a type II toxin-antitoxin (TA) system which inhibits the post-segregational killing (PSK) of plasmid-free cells, also referred to as a plasmid addiction system. Binds to and blocks the activity of CcdB; will also remove bound CcdB protein from the CcdB-GyrA complex by forming a CcdA-CcdB complex, a process termed rejuvenation. Functions as a transcriptional corepressor for the ccdAB operon, repression also requires CcdB (By similarity). From Escherichia coli
   3795..4097    +  CDS            ccdB: CCDB_ECOLI - Also known as G, letB, letD. Experimental evidence at protein level: Swiss-Prot protein existence level 1. Toxic component of a type II toxin-antitoxin (TA) system, functioning in plasmid maintainence. Responsible for the post- segregational killing (PSK) of plasmid-free cells, also referred to as a plasmid addiction system. Half-life of over 2 hours. Cell killing by CcdB is accompanied by filamentation, defects in chromosome and plasmid segregation, defects in cell division, formation of anucleate cells, decreased DNA synthesis and plasmid loss. Interferes with the activity of DN
   4504..4543    +  ncRNA          TLS-PK6: Accession: RF01101 - Pseudoknot of tRNA-like structure
   4539..4594    +  ncRNA          Hammerhead 3: Accession: RF00008 - Hammerhead ribozyme (type III)
   4682..4841    +  polyA_signal   CaMV poly(A) signal (fragment): cauliflower mosaic virus polyadenylation signal
   4925..4949    +  misc_feature   RB T-DNA repeat: right border repeat from nopaline C58 T-DNA
   5319..5720    +  CDS            Y4CG_SINFN (fragment): Protein inferred from homology: Swiss-Prot protein existence level 3. From Sinorhizobium fredii (strain NBRC 101917 / NGR234).
   6280..6909    +  CDS            pVS1 StaA: stability protein from the Pseudomonas plasmid pVS1 (Heeb et al., 2000)
   7338..8411    +  CDS            pVS1 RepA: replication protein from the Pseudomonas plasmid pVS1 (Heeb et al., 2000)
   8477..8671    +  rep_origin     pVS1 oriV: origin of replication for the Pseudomonas plasmid pVS1 (Heeb et al., 2000)
   8874..8913    +  CDS            rop (fragment): Rop protein, which maintains plasmids at low copy number; rop
   9015..9151    +  misc_feature   bom: basis of mobility region from pBR322
   9341..9929    -  rep_origin     ori: high-copy-number ColE1/pMB1/pBR322/pUC origin of replication
  10175..10962   -  CDS            SmR (fragment): aminoglycoside adenylyltransferase (Murphy, 1985); aadA; confers resistance to spectinomycin and streptomycin
  10973..11029   -  CDS            GmR (fragment): gentamycin acetyltransferase; aacC1; confers resistance to gentamycin
  11205..11228   -  promoter       Pc promoter (fragment): intI1 (promoter lies within the coding sequence); class 1 integron promoter
