[The description below was written by a language model from this plasmid's Addgene catalogue record and pLannotate feature annotations shown in this document.]
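Description:
pTRV2-GG is a binary T-DNA vector for virus-induced gene silencing (VIGS) in plants, carrying a cDNA copy of tobacco rattle virus RNA2 adapted for Golden Gate cloning. It is built on the pVM_BGW backbone and is about 11.3 kb. The backbone combines a high-copy ColE1/pMB1-type origin with a bom site for propagation in E. coli and the pVS1 replication and stability functions (oriV, RepA, StaA), which typically support maintenance in Agrobacterium. Bacterial selection is by spectinomycin through an aadA gene.

Between the nopaline-type left and right T-DNA borders, an enhanced CaMV 35S promoter drives transcription of the TRV RNA2 sequence. This includes the viral coat protein gene and a fragment of the P40 (nematode transmission) coding region. Downstream lie the viral 3' end with its tRNA-like pseudoknot structure, a hammerhead ribozyme that would trim the transcript to generate a defined viral 3' terminus, and a CaMV polyadenylation signal.

Embedded in the viral cDNA is a counter-selection cassette containing a chloramphenicol resistance gene with its cat promoter and the ccdB toxin gene, alongside a ccdA fragment. This is why the empty vector must be grown in a ccdB-tolerant strain. The record states that internal BsaI sites were removed from the TRV sequence. This fits a design in which BsaI-based Golden Gate assembly replaces the ccdB/CmR cassette with a fragment of a target plant gene, although the feature table does not annotate the cloning sites themselves.

Once delivered to plant cells, the recombinant RNA2 transcript would be expected to trigger silencing of the matching host gene. TRV systems generally also require a companion RNA1 construct, which this record does not describe.
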