Addgene plasmid #105349: pTRV2-GG
Purpose: virus-induced gene silencing
Depositing lab: Johannes Stuttmann. Depositing organization: Martin-Luther-Universitaet Halle-Wittenberg. Publication: Peripheral infrastructure vectors and an extended set of plant parts for the Modular Cloning system. Gantner J, Ordon J, Ilse T, Kretschmer C, Gruetzner R, Lofke C, Dagdas Y, Burstenbinder K, Marillonnet S, Stuttmann J. PLoS One. 2018 May 30;13(5):e0197185. doi: 10.1371/journal.pone.0197185. eCollection 2018. PubMed 29847550.
Backbone
  Vector backbone: pVM_BGW (Schulze et al., 2012)
  Vector type: in planta gene silencing; viral
  Selectable markers: Chloramphenicol
Growth in bacteria
  Bacterial resistance: Spectinomycin, 50 μg/mL
  Growth temperature: 37°C
  Growth strain: ccdB Survival
  Copy number: High Copy
Gene/Insert
  Gene/Insert name: TRV-RNA2(5')
  Species: Synthetic
  Mutation: BsaI restriction sites removed
  Cloning method: Restriction Enzyme; 5′ cloning site BsaI (destroyed during cloning); 3′ cloning site BsaI (destroyed during cloning)
Terms and licenses: Academic/Nonprofit Terms; Industry Terms: Not Available to Industry
How to cite: pTRV2-GG was a gift from Johannes Stuttmann (Addgene plasmid # 105349 ; http://n2t.net/addgene:105349 ; RRID:Addgene_105349)
